Addgene plasmid #121941: pLH-sgRNA-Sirius-4X(MS2-PP7)
Purpose: CRISPR-Sirius plasmid
Depositing lab: Thoru Pederson. Depositing organization: University of Massachusetts, Worcester. Publication: CRISPR-Sirius: RNA scaffolds for signal amplification in genome imaging. Ma H, Tu LC, Naseri A, Chung YC, Grunwald D, Zhang S, Pederson T. Nat Methods. 2018 Nov;15(11):928-931. doi: 10.1038/s41592-018-0174-0. Epub 2018 Oct 30. PubMed 30377374.
Backbone
  Vector backbone: pLKO.1
  Backbone size w/o insert (bp): 8171
  Total vector size (bp): 8575
  Vector type: Mammalian Expression, Lentiviral, CRISPR
  Selectable markers: Hygromycin
Growth in bacteria
  Bacterial resistance: Ampicillin, 100 μg/mL
  Growth temperature: 30°C
  Growth strain: ccdB Survival
  Growth instructions: May require 2 days to grow
  Copy number: High Copy
Gene/Insert
  Gene/Insert name: sgRNA-Sirius-4X(MS2-PP7)
  Species: Synthetic
  Insert size (bp): 404
  Promoter: human U6 promoter
  Tag / fusion protein: no
  Cloning method: Restriction Enzyme; 5′ cloning site Sbf I (not destroyed); 3′ cloning site EcoR I (not destroyed)
  Sequencing primers: 5′ cccttcaccgagggcctatttccc; 3′ CTATTCTTTCCCCTGCACTGTACCC
Terms and licenses: Academic/Nonprofit Terms; Industry Terms: Not Available to Industry
How to cite: pLH-sgRNA-Sirius-4X(MS2-PP7) was a gift from Thoru Pederson (Addgene plasmid # 121941 ; http://n2t.net/addgene:121941 ; RRID:Addgene_121941)
