[The description below was written by a language model from this plasmid's Addgene catalogue record and pLannotate feature annotations shown in this document.]
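Description:
pLH-sgRNA-Sirius-4X(MS2-PP7) is a lentiviral sgRNA expression vector of about 8.6 kb built on the pLKO.1 backbone, deposited as part of the CRISPR-Sirius system of RNA scaffolds for signal amplification in genome imaging. In bacteria it replicates from a high-copy ColE1/pUC-type origin under ampicillin selection (AmpR), and it also carries an f1 origin. Remnants of a lacZα/lac promoter region and T7 and T3 promoters are backbone carry-over. The lentiviral portion begins with an RSV promoter fused to a truncated HIV-1 5' LTR, followed by the Ψ packaging signal with a partial gag sequence, the RRE for Rev-dependent export and the cPPT/CTS. A second truncated LTR closes the transfer cassette, with an SV40 poly(A) signal and SV40 origin downstream. Within the viral unit, a human PGK promoter drives the hygromycin phosphotransferase gene (hph) for selecting transduced mammalian cells.

The payload is a 404 bp synthetic sgRNA cassette under the human U6 RNA polymerase III promoter. As the name indicates, the guide scaffold carries four MS2-PP7 aptamer units, which in principle recruit fluorescently tagged MS2 and PP7 coat proteins. The annotation tool recognises only a fragment of the Streptococcus pyogenes Cas9 gRNA scaffold, which fits a heavily modified scaffold. Between the U6 promoter and the scaffold lies a ccdB toxin gene with a partial ccdA, which explains the requirement for a ccdB-tolerant host strain. This is probably a counterselectable stuffer to be replaced by a target-specific guide sequence, although the record does not state this, and no targeting spacer is listed. The Cas9 protein and the coat-protein fusions are not encoded here and would have to be supplied separately.
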