Features (pLannotate 1.2.2; 30 found; start..end, strand, type, name):
    597..1619    +  CDS            hph: KHYB_ECOLX - Experimental evidence at protein level: Swiss-Prot protein existence level 1. The aminoglycoside phosphotransferases achieve inactivation of their antibiotic substrates by phosphorylation. Only phosphorylates hygromycin and closely related compounds such as demethyl analogs and destomycin. From Escherichia coli.
   1643..1679    +  misc_feature   MCS (fragment): pBluescript multiple cloning site
   1675..1812    +  CDS            nef (fragment): NEF_HV1LA - Experimental evidence at protein level: Swiss-Prot protein existence level 1. Extracellular Nef protein targets CD4(+) T-lymphocytes for apoptosis by interacting with CXCR4 surface receptors. From Human immunodeficiency virus type 1 group M subtype B (isolate Lai) (HIV-1).
   1798..1978    +  LTR            5' LTR (truncated): truncated 5' long terminal repeat (LTR) from HIV-1
   2050..2171    +  polyA_signal   SV40 poly(A) signal: SV40 polyadenylation signal
   2211..2346    +  rep_origin     SV40 ori: SV40 origin of replication
   2367..2385    -  promoter       T7 promoter: promoter for bacteriophage T7 RNA polymerase
   2393..2548    +  CDS            lacZα (fragment): LacZα fragment of β-galactosidase; lacZ fragment
   2553..2981    +  rep_origin     f1 ori (sequence partly withheld): f1 bacteriophage origin of replication; arrow indicates direction of (+) strand synthesis
   3034..3138    +  promoter       AmpR promoter: bla
   3139..3999    +  CDS            AmpR: β-lactamase; bla; confers resistance to ampicillin, carbenicillin, and related antibiotics
   4170..4758    +  rep_origin     ori: high-copy-number ColE1/pMB1/pBR322/pUC origin of replication
   4941..5033    +  CDS            lacI (fragment): lac repressor; lacI; The lac repressor binds to the lac operator to inhibit transcription in E. coli. This inhibition can be relieved by adding lactose or isopropyl-β-D-thiogalactopyranoside (IPTG).
   5046..5067    +  protein_bind   CAP binding site: CAP binding activates transcription in the presence of cAMP. E. coli catabolite activator protein
   5082..5112    +  promoter       lac promoter: promoter for the E. coli lac operon
   5120..5136    +  protein_bind   lac operator: The lac repressor binds to the lac operator to inhibit transcription in E. coli. This inhibition can be relieved by adding lactose or isopropyl-β-D-thiogalactopyranoside (IPTG). lac repressor encoded by lacI
   5181..5199    +  promoter       T3 promoter: promoter for bacteriophage T3 RNA polymerase
   5227..5453    +  promoter       RSV promoter: Rous sarcoma virus enhancer/promoter
   5454..5634    +  LTR            5' LTR (truncated): truncated 5' long terminal repeat (LTR) from HIV-1
   5681..5806    +  misc_feature   HIV-1 Ψ: packaging signal of human immunodeficiency virus type 1
   5790..6153    +  CDS            HIV-1 gag (fragment): gag protein from human immunodeficiency virus 1; gag
   6299..6532    +  misc_feature   RRE: The Rev response element (RRE) of HIV-1 allows for Rev-dependent mRNA export from the nucleus to the cytoplasm.
   6909..7009    +  CDS            Rev (fragment): human immunodeficiency virus 1 (HIV-1) Rev protein; rev; enhances nuclear export of unspliced and incompletely spliced viral mRNAs
   7059..7299    +  promoter       U6 promoter: RNA polymerase III promoter for human U6 snRNA
   7319..7394    +  intron         PDK intron (fragment): pdk; modified pyruvate orthophosphate dikinase intron from Flaveria trinervia 3.0
   7485..7643    +  CDS            ccdA (fragment): CCDA_ECO57 - Also known as H, letA. Experimental evidence at protein level: Swiss-Prot protein existence level 1. Antitoxin component of a type II toxin-antitoxin (TA) system which inhibits the post-segregational killing (PSK) of plasmid-free cells, also referred to as a plasmid addiction system. Binds to and blocks the activity of CcdB; will also remove bound CcdB protein from the CcdB-GyrA complex by forming a CcdA-CcdB complex, a process termed rejuvenation. Functions as a transcriptional corepressor for the ccdAB operon, repression also requires CcdB (By similarity). From Escherichia coli
   7648..7950    +  CDS            ccdB: CCDB_ECOLI - Also known as G, letB, letD. Experimental evidence at protein level: Swiss-Prot protein existence level 1. Toxic component of a type II toxin-antitoxin (TA) system, functioning in plasmid maintainence. Responsible for the post- segregational killing (PSK) of plasmid-free cells, also referred to as a plasmid addiction system. Half-life of over 2 hours. Cell killing by CcdB is accompanied by filamentation, defects in chromosome and plasmid segregation, defects in cell division, formation of anucleate cells, decreased DNA synthesis and plasmid loss. Interferes with the activity of DN
   8298..8357    +  misc_RNA       gRNA scaffold (fragment): guide RNA scaffold for the Streptococcus pyogenes CRISPR/Cas9 system
   8406..8523    +  misc_feature   cPPT/CTS: central polypurine tract and central termination sequence of HIV-1
   8572..507     +  promoter       hPGK promoter (across the origin): human phosphoglycerate kinase 1 promoter
>Addgene plasmid #121941 | pLH-sgRNA-Sirius-4X(MS2-PP7) | addgene full sequence | sequence record 235011 | Addgene NGS Result
TTGGGGTTGCGCCTTTTCCAAGGCAGCCCTGGGTTTGCGCAGGGACGCGGCTGCTCTGGGCGTGGTTCCG
GGAAACGCAGCGGCGCCGACCCTGGGTCTCGCACATTCTTCACGTCCGTTCGCAGCGTCACCCGGATCTT
CGCCGCTACCCTTGTGGGCCCCCCGGCGACGCTTCCTGCTCCGCCCCTAAGTCGGGAAGGTTCCTTGCGG
TTCGCGGCGTGCCGGACGTGACAAACGGAAGCCGCACGTCTCACTAGTACCCTCGCAGACGGACAGCGCC
AGGGAGCAATGGCAGCGCGCCGACCGCGATGGGCTGTGGCCAATAGCGGCTGCTCAGCAGGGCGCGCCGA
GAGCAGCGGCCGGGAAGGGGCGGTGCGGGAGGCGGGGTGTGGGGCGGTAGTGTGGGCCCTGTTCCTGCCC
GCGCGGTGTTCCGCATTCTGCAAGCCTCCGGAGCGCACGTCGGCAGTCGGCTCCCTCGTTGACCGAATCA
CCGACCTCTCTCCCCAGGGGGATCCACCGGATCAAGCTTGCCAGCTGGGGCGCCCTCTGGTAAGGTTGGG
AAGCCCTGCAGATCTGATCCCGGGGGGCAATGAGATATGAAAAAGCCTGAACTCACCGCGACGTCTGTCG
AGAAGTTTCTGATCGAAAAGTTCGACAGCGTCTCCGACCTGATGCAGCTCTCGGAGGGCGAAGAATCTCG
TGCTTTCAGCTTCGATGTAGGAGGGCGTGGATATGTCCTGCGGGTAAATAGCTGCGCCGATGGTTTCTAC
AAAGATCGTTATGTTTATCGGCACTTTGCATCGGCCGCGCTCCCGATTCCGGAAGTGCTTGACATTGGGG
AATTTAGCGAGAGCCTGACCTATTGCATCTCCCGCCGTGCACAGGGTGTCACGTTGCAAGATCTGCCTGA
AACCGAACTGCCCGCTGTTCTGCAGCCGGTCGCGGAGGCCATGGATGCGATCGCTGCGGCCGATCTTAGC
CAGACGAGCGGGTTCGGCCCATTCGGACCGCAAGGAATCGGTCAATACACTACATGGCGTGATTTCATAT
GCGCGATTGCTGATCCCCATGTGTATCACTGGCAAACTGTGATGGACGACACCGTCAGTGCGTCCGTCGC
GCAGGCTCTCGATGAGCTGATGCTTTGGGCCGAGGACTGCCCCGAAGTCCGGCACCTCGTGCACGCGGAT
TTCGGCTCCAACAATGTCCTGACGGACAATGGCCGCATAACAGCGGTCATTGACTGGAGCGAGGCGATGT
TCGGGGATTCCCAATACGAGGTCGCCAACATCTTCTTCTGGAGGCCGTGGTTGGCTTGTATGGAGCAGCA
GACGCGCTACTTCGAGCGGAGGCATCCGGAGCTTGCAGGATCGCCGCGGCTCCGGGCGTATATGCTCCGC
ATTGGTCTTGACCAACTCTATCAGAGCTTGGTTGACGGCAATTTCGATGATGCAGCTTGGGCGCAGGGTC
GATGCGACGCAATCGTCCGATCCGGAGCCGGGACTGTCGGGCGTACACAAATCGCCCGCAGAAGCGCGGC
CGTCTGGACCGATGGCTGTGTAGAAGTACTCGCCGATAGTGGAAACCGACGCCCCAGCACTCGTCCGAGG
GCAAAGGAATAGAGTAGATGCCGACCGGGATCTATCGATACCGTCGACCTCGAGGGGGGGCCCGGTACCT
TTAAGACCAATGACTTACAAGGCAGCTGTAGATCTTAGCCACTTTTTAAAAGAAAAGGGGGGACTGGAAG
GGCTAATTCACTCCCAACGAAGAAAAGATCTGCTTTTTGCTTGTACTGGGTCTCTCTGGTTAGACCAGAT
CTGAGCCTGGGAGCTCTCTGGCTAACTAGGGAACCCACTGCTTAAGCCTCAATAAAGCTTGCCTTGAGTG
CTTCAAGTAGTGTGTGCCCGTCTGTTGTGTGACTCTGGTAACTAGAGATCCCTCAGACCCTTTTAGTCAG
TGTGGAAAATCTCTAGCAGTAGTAGTTCATGTCATCTTATTATTCAGTATTTATAACTTGCAAAGAAATG
AATATCAGAGAGTGAGAGGAACTTGTTTATTGCAGCTTATAATGGTTACAAATAAAGCAATAGCATCACA
AATTTCACAAATAAAGCATTTTTTTCACTGCATTCTAGTTGTGGTTTGTCCAAACTCATCAATGTATCTT
ATCATGTCTGGCTCTAGCTATCCCGCCCCTAACTCCGCCCATCCCGCCCCTAACTCCGCCCAGTTCCGCC
CATTCTCCGCCCCATGGCTGACTAATTTTTTTTATTTATGCAGAGGCCGAGGCCGCCTCGGCCTCTGAGC
TATTCCAGAAGTAGTGAGGAGGCTTTTTTGGAGGCCTAGGGACGTACCCAATTCGCCCTATAGTGAGTCG
TATTACGCGCGCTCACTGGCCGTCGTTTTACAACGTCGTGACTGGGAAAACCCTGGCGTTACCCAACTTA
ATCGCCTTGCAGCACATCCCCCTTTCGCCAGCTGGCGTAATAGCGAAGAGGCCCGCACCGATCGCCCTTC
CCAACAGTTGCGCAGCCTGAATGGCGAATGGG
[124 nt withheld, positions 2553-2676]
C
[91 nt withheld, positions 2678-2768]
A
[49 nt withheld, positions 2770-2818]
CCTTTGACGTTGGAGTCCACGTTCTTT
[37 nt withheld, positions 2846-2882]
ACCCTATCTCGGTCTATTCTTTTGATTTATAAGGGATTTTGCCGATTTCGGCCTATTGGTTAAAAAATGA
GCTGATTTAACAAAAATTTAACGCGAATTTTAACAAAATATTAACGCTTACAATTTAGGTGGCACTTTTC
GGGGAAATGTGCGCGGAACCCCTATTTGTTTATTTTTCTAAATACATTCAAATATGTATCCGCTCATGAG
ACAATAACCCTGATAAATGCTTCAATAATATTGAAAAAGGAAGAGTATGAGTATTCAACATTTCCGTGTC
GCCCTTATTCCCTTTTTTGCGGCATTTTGCCTTCCTGTTTTTGCTCACCCAGAAACGCTGGTGAAAGTAA
AAGATGCTGAAGATCAGTTGGGTGCACGAGTGGGTTACATCGAACTGGATCTCAACAGCGGTAAGATCCT
TGAGAGTTTTCGCCCCGAAGAACGTTTTCCAATGATGAGCACTTTTAAAGTTCTGCTATGTGGCGCGGTA
TTATCCCGTATTGACGCCGGGCAAGAGCAACTCGGTCGCCGCATACACTATTCTCAGAATGACTTGGTTG
AGTACTCACCAGTCACAGAAAAGCATCTTACGGATGGCATGACAGTAAGAGAATTATGCAGTGCTGCCAT
AACCATGAGTGATAACACTGCGGCCAACTTACTTCTGACAACGATCGGAGGACCGAAGGAGCTAACCGCT
TTTTTGCACAACATGGGGGATCATGTAACTCGCCTTGATCGTTGGGAACCGGAGCTGAATGAAGCCATAC
CAAACGACGAGCGTGACACCACGATGCCTGTAGCAATGGCAACAACGTTGCGCAAACTATTAACTGGCGA
ACTACTTACTCTAGCTTCCCGGCAACAATTAATAGACTGGATGGAGGCGGATAAAGTTGCAGGACCACTT
CTGCGCTCGGCCCTTCCGGCTGGCTGGTTTATTGCTGATAAATCTGGAGCCGGTGAGCGTGGGTCTCGCG
GTATCATTGCAGCACTGGGGCCAGATGGTAAGCCCTCCCGTATCGTAGTTATCTACACGACGGGGAGTCA
GGCAACTATGGATGAACGAAATAGACAGATCGCTGAGATAGGTGCCTCACTGATTAAGCATTGGTAACTG
TCAGACCAAGTTTACTCATATATACTTTAGATTGATTTAAAACTTCATTTTTAATTTAAAAGGATCTAGG
TGAAGATCCTTTTTGATAATCTCATGACCAAAATCCCTTAACGTGAGTTTTCGTTCCACTGAGCGTCAGA
CCCCGTAGAAAAGATCAAAGGATCTTCTTGAGATCCTTTTTTTCTGCGCGTAATCTGCTGCTTGCAAACA
AAAAAACCACCGCTACCAGCGGTGGTTTGTTTGCCGGATCAAGAGCTACCAACTCTTTTTCCGAAGGTAA
CTGGCTTCAGCAGAGCGCAGATACCAAATACTGTTCTTCTAGTGTAGCCGTAGTTAGGCCACCACTTCAA
GAACTCTGTAGCACCGCCTACATACCTCGCTCTGCTAATCCTGTTACCAGTGGCTGCTGCCAGTGGCGAT
AAGTCGTGTCTTACCGGGTTGGACTCAAGACGATAGTTACCGGATAAGGCGCAGCGGTCGGGCTGAACGG
GGGGTTCGTGCACACAGCCCAGCTTGGAGCGAACGACCTACACCGAACTGAGATACCTACAGCGTGAGCT
ATGAGAAAGCGCCACGCTTCCCGAAGGGAGAAAGGCGGACAGGTATCCGGTAAGCGGCAGGGTCGGAACA
GGAGAGCGCACGAGGGAGCTTCCAGGGGGAAACGCCTGGTATCTTTATAGTCCTGTCGGGTTTCGCCACC
TCTGACTTGAGCGTCGATTTTTGTGATGCTCGTCAGGGGGGCGGAGCCTATGGAAAAACGCCAGCAACGC
GGCCTTTTTACGGTTCCTGGCCTTTTGCTGGCCTTTTGCTCACATGTTCTTTCCTGCGTTATCCCCTGAT
TCTGTGGATAACCGTATTACCGCCTTTGAGTGAGCTGATACCGCTCGCCGCAGCCGAACGACCGAGCGCA
GCGAGTCAGTGAGCGAGGAAGCGGAAGAGCGCCCAATACGCAAACCGCCTCTCCCCGCGCGTTGGCCGAT
TCATTAATGCAGCTGGCACGACAGGTTTCCCGACTGGAAAGCGGGCAGTGAGCGCAACGCAATTAATGTG
AGTTAGCTCACTCATTAGGCACCCCAGGCTTTACACTTTATGCTTCCGGCTCGTATGTTGTGTGGAATTG
TGAGCGGATAACAATTTCACACAGGAAACAGCTATGACCATGATTACGCCAAGCGCGCAATTAACCCTCA
CTAAAGGGAACAAAAGCTGGAGCTGCAAGCTTAATGTAGTCTTATGCAATACTCTTGTAGTCTTGCAACA
TGGTAACGATGAGTTAGCAACATGCCTTACAAGGAGAGAAAAAGCACCGTGCATGCCGATTGGTGGAAGT
AAGGTGGTACGATCGTGCCTTATTAGGAAGGCAACAGACGGGTCTGACATGGATTGGACGAACCACTGAA
TTGCCGCATTGCAGAGATATTGTATTTAAGTGCCTAGCTCGATACATAAACGGGTCTCTCTGGTTAGACC
AGATCTGAGCCTGGGAGCTCTCTGGCTAACTAGGGAACCCACTGCTTAAGCCTCAATAAAGCTTGCCTTG
AGTGCTTCAAGTAGTGTGTGCCCGTCTGTTGTGTGACTCTGGTAACTAGAGATCCCTCAGACCCTTTTAG
TCAGTGTGGAAAATCTCTAGCAGTGGCGCCCGAACAGGGACTTGAAAGCGAAAGGGAAACCAGAGGAGCT
CTCTCGACGCAGGACTCGGCTTGCTGAAGCGCGCACGGCAAGAGGCGAGGGGCGGCGACTGGTGAGTACG
CCAAAAATTTTGACTAGCGGAGGCTAGAAGGAGAGAGATGGGTGCGAGAGCGTCAGTATTAAGCGGGGGA
GAATTAGATCGCGATGGGAAAAAATTCGGTTAAGGCCAGGGGGAAAGAAAAAATATAAATTAAAACATAT
AGTATGGGCAAGCAGGGAGCTAGAACGATTCGCAGTTAATCCTGGCCTGTTAGAAACATCAGAAGGCTGT
AGACAAATACTGGGACAGCTACAACCATCCCTTCAGACAGGATCAGAAGAACTTAGATCATTATATAATA
CAGTAGCAACCCTCTATTGTGTGCATCAAAGGATAGAGATAAAAGACACCAAGGAAGCTTTAGACAAGAT
AGAGGAAGAGCAAAACAAAAGTAAGACCACCGCACAGCAAGCGGCCGCTGATCTTCAGACCTGGAGGAGG
AGATATGAGGGACAATTGGAGAAGTGAATTATATAAATATAAAGTAGTAAAAATTGAACCATTAGGAGTA
GCACCCACCAAGGCAAAGAGAAGAGTGGTGCAGAGAGAAAAAAGAGCAGTGGGAATAGGAGCTTTGTTCC
TTGGGTTCTTGGGAGCAGCAGGAAGCACTATGGGCGCAGCGTCAATGACGCTGACGGTACAGGCCAGACA
ATTATTGTCTGGTATAGTGCAGCAGCAGAACAATTTGCTGAGGGCTATTGAGGCGCAACAGCATCTGTTG
CAACTCACAGTCTGGGGCATCAAGCAGCTCCAGGCAAGAATCCTGGCTGTGGAAAGATACCTAAAGGATC
AACAGCTCCTGGGGATTTGGGGTTGCTCTGGAAAACTCATTTGCACCACTGCTGTGCCTTGGAATGCTAG
TTGGAGTAATAAATCTCTGGAACAGATTTGGAATCACACGACCTGGATGGAGTGGGACAGAGAAATTAAC
AATTACACAAGCTTAATACACTCCTTAATTGAAGAATCGCAAAACCAGCAAGAAAAGAATGAACAAGAAT
TATTGGAATTAGATAAATGGGCAAGTTTGTGGAATTGGTTTAACATAACAAATTGGCTGTGGTATATAAA
ATTATTCATAATGATAGTAGGAGGCTTGGTAGGTTTAAGAATAGTTTTTGCTGTACTTTCTATAGTGAAT
AGAGTTAGGCAGGGATATTCACCATTATCGTTTCAGACCCACCTCCCAACCCCGAGGGGACCCGACAGGC
CCGAAGGAATAGAAGAAGAAGGTGGAGAGAGAGACAGAGACAGATCCATTCGATTAGTGAACGGATCTCG
ACGGTATCGATCACGAGACTAGCCTCGAGCGGCCGCCCCCTTCACCGAGGGCCTATTTCCCATGATTCCT
TCATATTTGCATATACGATACAAGGCTGTTAGAGAGATAATTGGAATTAATTTGACTGTAAACACAAAGA
TATTAGTACAAAATACGTGACGTAGAAAGTAATAATTTCTTGGGTAGTTTGCAGTTTTAAAATTATGTTT
TAAAATGGACTATCATATGCTTACCGTAACTTGAAAGTATTTCGATTTCTTGGCTTTATATATCTTGTGG
AAAGGACGAAACACCGGTGTCTTCGAGGCTTACTAAAAGCCAGATAACAGTATGCGTATTTGCGCGCTGA
TTTTTGCGGTATAAGAATATATACTGATATGTATACCCGAAGTATGTCAAAAAGAGGTGTGCTATGAAGC
AGCGTATTACAGTGACAGTTGACAGCGACAGCTATCAGTTGCTCAAGGCATATATGATGTCAATATCTCC
GGTCTGGTAAGCACAACCATGCAGAATGAAGCCCGTCGTCTGCGTGCCGAACGCTGGAAAGCGGAAAATC
AGGAAGGGATGGCTGAGGTCGCCCGGTTTATTGAAATGAACGGCTCTTTTGCTGACGAGAACAGGGACTG
GTGAAATGCAGTTTAAGGTTTACACCTATAAAAGAGAGAGCCGTTATCGTCTGTTTGTGGATGTACAGAG
TGATATTATTGACACGCCCGGGCGACGGATGGTGATCCCCCTGGCCAGTGCACGTCTGCTGTCAGATAAA
GTCTCCCGTGAACTTTACCCGGTGGTGCATATCGGGGATGAAAGCTGGCGCATGATGACCACCGATATGG
CCAGTGTGCCGGTCTCCGTTATCGGGGAAGAAGTGGCTGATCTCAGCCACCGCGAAAATGACATCAAAAA
CGCCATTAACCTGATGTTCTGGGGAATATAAACCCTGCAGGACGAAGACCCGTTTGAGAGCTACTGCCAT
GAGGAATGACCATCAGGCATTCCGATCCGAGGAGCAGACGATATGGCGTCGCTCCGGCTGCAGAAGTGAC
GATCACGCACTTCGGAGTGACCAGCAGAGCATATGGGCTCGCTGGGCCACCAGAGTAGAGCATCAGCCTA
CTCCGGACAAGCAGCAGAGGATATGGCCTCGCTGCGAGTAGAGCGAGGAGCATCAGCCCTCGCGTGTGAC
GAGCAGACCATATGGGGTCGCTCGTCACACAAACTACTCAAATGTCCGAAAGGTGGCAAACACTCCAAAG
CAGCCAAACGGATCAAACATGGCAGTAGCAAGTTCAAATAAGGCTAGTCCGTTATCAACTTGAAAAAGTG
GCACCGAGTCGGTGCTTTTTTTGAATTCTCGACCTCGAGACAAATGGCAGTATTCATCCACAATTTTAAA
AGAAAAGGGGGGATTGGGGGGTACAGTGCAGGGGAAAGAATAGTAGACATAATAGCAACAGACATACAAA
CTAAAGAATTACAAAAACAAATTACAAAAATTCAAAATTTTCGGGTTTATTACAGGGACAGCAGAGATCC
ACTTTGGCCGCGGCTCGAGGGGG
